Addgene plasmid #18042: pB1H2w2-12-C81S
Depositing lab: Scot Wolfe. Depositing organization: University of Massachusetts, Worcester. Publication: A systematic characterization of factors that regulate Drosophila segmentation via a bacterial one-hybrid system. Noyes MB, Meng X, Wakabayashi A, Sinha S, Brodsky MH, Wolfe SA. Nucleic Acids Res. 2008 May;36(8):2547-60. doi: 10.1093/nar/gkn048. Epub 2008 Mar 10. PubMed 18332042.
Backbone
  Vector backbone: ColE1
  Backbone size w/o insert (bp): 3878
  Vector type: Bacterial Expression
Growth in bacteria
  Bacterial resistance: Ampicillin, 100 μg/mL
  Growth temperature: 37°C
  Growth strain: DH5alpha
  Copy number: High Copy
Gene/Insert
  Gene/Insert name: HhaI C81S mutant
  Species: mutant
  Insert size (bp): 1031
  Mutation: Simply used as an insert to drop out between Kpn1 and Xba1.
  Cloning method: Restriction Enzyme; 5′ cloning site Kpn1 (not destroyed); 3′ cloning site Xba1 (not destroyed)
  Sequencing primers: 5′ OMG5
Terms and licenses: Academic/Nonprofit Terms; Industry Terms: Not Available to Industry
How to cite: pB1H2w2-12-C81S was a gift from Scot Wolfe (Addgene plasmid # 18042 ; http://n2t.net/addgene:18042 ; RRID:Addgene_18042)
