[The description below was written by a language model from this plasmid's Addgene catalogue record and pLannotate feature annotations shown in this document.]
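Description:
pB1H2w2-12-C81S is a bacterial expression plasmid from the bacterial one-hybrid (B1H) system, in which a DNA-binding domain is fused to the omega subunit of E. coli RNA polymerase so that binding to a target site on a reporter recruits the polymerase and activates transcription. The plasmid is about 4.9 kb and is propagated in E. coli on a ColE1/pMB1-type origin with ampicillin selection through β-lactamase. The catalogue lists it as high copy, although the feature table also detects rop, the bom region and a fragment of mbeC, which are ColE1/pBR322-derived elements. Rop normally lowers copy number. An f1 origin is also present and would allow single-stranded DNA production.

The expression cassette starts with a lac UV5 promoter fragment and a lac operator, which give IPTG-responsive transcription. Downstream on the same strand, the annotation finds a short GAL11-like fragment, the complete omega subunit (rpoZ), a FLAG-type epitope fragment, and a partial match to the Zif268-derived zinc fingers of ZFHD1. The "12" in the name may refer to these fingers, but the record does not say so. Next comes the HhaI cytosine methyltransferase gene (hhaIM), recorded as the C81S mutant, followed by a second FLAG-like fragment and a remnant of lacZα.

According to the depositor, the roughly 1 kb HhaI C81S insert has no functional role. It is a stuffer between the retained KpnI and XbaI sites, to be excised and replaced with a DNA-binding domain of interest. The resulting omega fusions are used in B1H selections to determine DNA-binding specificities, as in the associated study of Drosophila segmentation factors.
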