Features (pLannotate 1.2.2; 16 found; start..end, strand, type, name):
     12..35      +  promoter       lac UV5 promoter (fragment): E. coli lac promoter with an "up" mutation
     50..66      +  protein_bind   lac operator: The lac repressor binds to the lac operator to inhibit transcription in E. coli. This inhibition can be relieved by adding lactose or isopropyl-β-D-thiogalactopyranoside (IPTG). lac repressor encoded by lacI
    152..274     +  CDS            GAL11 (fragment): MED15_YEAST - Also known as ABE1 From Saccharomyces cerevisiae (strain ATCC 204508 / S288c) (Baker's yeast).
    306..575     +  CDS            RNAP ω (sequence partly withheld): DNA-directed RNA polymerase subunit omega; E. coli rpoZ; promotes RNA polymerase assembly
    585..608     +  CDS            3xFLAG (fragment): three tandem FLAG® epitope tags, followed by an enterokinase cleavage site
    648..814     +  CDS            ZFHD1 (DNA binding domain) (fragment): composite human DNA-binding domain composed of domains from the transcription factors Zif268 and Oct-1 (Pomerantz et al., 1995)
    825..1802    +  CDS            hhaIM: MTH1_HAEPH - Experimental evidence at protein level: Swiss-Prot protein existence level 1. This methylase recognizes the double-stranded sequence GCGC, causes specific methylation on C-2 on both strands, and protects the DNA from cleavage by the HhaI endonuclease. From Haemophilus parahaemolyticus.
   1812..1834    +  CDS            3xFLAG (fragment): three tandem FLAG® epitope tags, followed by an enterokinase cleavage site
   1897..1963    +  CDS            lacZα (fragment): LacZα fragment of β-galactosidase; lacZ fragment
   1968..2396    +  rep_origin     f1 ori (sequence partly withheld): f1 bacteriophage origin of replication; arrow indicates direction of (+) strand synthesis
   2449..2553    +  promoter       AmpR promoter: bla
   2554..3414    +  CDS            AmpR: β-lactamase; bla; confers resistance to ampicillin, carbenicillin, and related antibiotics
   3585..4173    +  rep_origin     ori: high-copy-number ColE1/pMB1/pBR322/pUC origin of replication
   4359..4499    -  misc_feature   bom: basis of mobility region from pBR322
   4601..4792    -  CDS            rop: Rop protein, which maintains plasmids at low copy number; rop
   4833..4907    +  CDS            mbeC (fragment): MBEC_ECOLX - Experimental evidence at protein level: Swiss-Prot protein existence level 1. Required for efficient mobilization of ColE1 plasmid and is thus essential to promote the specific transfer of the plasmid during conjugation. Probably functions by inducing DNA bending, helping the MbeA relaxase to melt the DNA around the nic site and cleave the phosphodiester bond. Binds specifically double-stranded DNA (dsDNA) containing the ColE1 oriT but does not recognize the inverted repeat (IR). From Escherichia coli.
>Addgene plasmid #18042 | pB1H2w2-12-C81S | depositor full sequence | sequence record 8783 | Author sequence
GAATTCCGGGCTTTACACTTTATGCTTCCGGCTCGCATTATGTGTCGACTTGTGAGCGGATAACAATTTC
ACACAGGAAACAGCTATGCCTCAACAGCAGCAAATGCAACCTCCCAATTCAAGTGCGGACAACAACCCTT
TGCAACAGCAATCATCACAAAATACCGTACCAAACGTCCTCAACCAAATTAACCAAATCTTTTCTCCAGA
GGAGCAACGCAGCTTATTACAAGAAGCCATCGAAACCTGCAAGAATTTTGAAAAAACACAATTGTAAGTC
TCGGCTCCAAGAAGGAGATATACCCATG
[240 nt withheld, positions 309-548]
GCCGTTACCGCTATTGCTGAAGGTCGTGCGGCCGCGGACTACAAGGATGACGACGACAAGTTCCGGACCG
GCTCCAAGACCCCGCCGCACGGCACGGCGCGCCCATATGCTTGCCCTGTCGAGTCCTGCGATCGCCGCTT
TTCTCGCTCGGATGAGCTTACCCGCCATATCCGCATCCACACAGGCCAGAAGCCCTTCCAGTGTCGAATC
TGCATGCGTAACTTCAGTCGTAGTGACCACCTTACCACCCACATCCGCACCCACACCGGTACCGCCATTG
AAATAAAAGATAAACAGCTCACAGGATTACGCTTTATTGACCTTTTTGCAGGATTAGGTGGCTTTAGACT
TGCTTTAGAATCTTGCGGTGCTGAGTGCGTTTATTCTAATGAATGGGATAAATATGCACAAGAAGTATAT
GAGATGAATTTTGGTGAAAAGCCTGAGGGCGACATTACCCAAGTAAATGAGAAAACCATTCCTGATCACG
ACATTTTATGTGCAGGGTTTCCGTCCCAAGCGTTTTCTATTAGTGGAAAACAAAAAGGATTCGAGGACAG
CAGAGGTACGCTCTTTTTTGATATTGCACGTATTGTCCGTGAAAAAAAACCTAAAGTGGTTTTTATGGAA
AATGTGAAAAATTTTGCATCGCATGATAATGGAAATACGTTAGAAGTTGTAAAAAATACAATGAATGAAT
TGGACTATTCTTTTCATGCTAAAGTATTAAATGCTTTAGATTATGGGATTCCACAGAAAAGGGAACGTAT
CTATATGATTTGTTTTCGCAATGATCTCAATATTCAAAATTTCCAATTTCCAAAACCTTTTGAGCTTAAT
ACTTTTGTGAAAGATTTGTTATTACCTGATAGCGAGGTGGAACACTTAGTTATTGATAGAAAAGATTTGG
TAATGACAAACCAAGAAATTGAGCAAACAACCCCCAAAACAGTTCGACTTGGTATTGTAGGAAAAGGTGG
GCAAGGAGAACGAATTTATAGCACAAGAGGCATTGCAATTACCTTATCTGCTTATGGTGGCGGCATTTTC
GCTAAGACAGGGGGATATTTAGTAAACGGGAAGACACGGAAATTACACCCTAGAGAGTGTGCTAGAGTAA
TGGGCTACCCAGATAGTTATAAAGTCCACCCGTCAACCAGCCAAGCATATAAACAATTTGGTAACTCAGT
TGTTATCAATGTACTTCAATATATTGCTTATAACATTGGTTCATCATTAAATTTCAAACCATATGGGCCC
GGGGACTACAAGGATGACGACGACAACTCGAGATAAGGATCCTCTAGAGACTAGAAAAAGGCCGACAAGT
CCCGCTCCGCTGAAGATCCTGGCGTAATAGCGAAGAGGCCCGCACCGATCGCCCTTCCCAACAGTTGCGC
AGCCTGAATGGCGAATGGG
[124 nt withheld, positions 1968-2091]
C
[91 nt withheld, positions 2093-2183]
A
[49 nt withheld, positions 2185-2233]
CCTTTGACGTTGGAGTCCACGTTCTTT
[37 nt withheld, positions 2261-2297]
ACCCTATCTCGGTCTATTCTTTTGATTTATAAGGGATTTTGCCGATTTCGGCCTATTGGTTAAAAAATGA
GCTGATTTAACAAAAATTTAACGCGAATTTTAACAAAATATTAACGCTTACAATTTAGGTGGCACTTTTC
GGGGAAATGTGCGCGGAACCCCTATTTGTTTATTTTTCTAAATACATTCAAATATGTATCCGCTCATGAG
ACAATAACCCTGATAAATGCTTCAATAATATTGAAAAAGGAAGAGTATGAGTATTCAACATTTCCGTGTC
GCCCTTATTCCCTTTTTTGCGGCATTTTGCCTTCCTGTTTTTGCTCACCCAGAAACGCTGGTGAAAGTAA
AAGATGCTGAAGATCAGTTGGGTGCACGAGTGGGTTACATCGAACTGGATCTCAACAGCGGTAAGATCCT
TGAGAGTTTTCGCCCCGAAGAACGTTTTCCAATGATGAGCACTTTTAAAGTTCTGCTATGTGGCGCGGTA
TTATCCCGTATTGACGCCGGGCAAGAGCAACTCGGTCGCCGCATACACTATTCTCAGAATGACTTGGTTG
AGTACTCACCAGTCACAGAAAAGCATCTTACGGATGGCATGACAGTAAGAGAATTATGCAGTGCTGCCAT
AACCATGAGTGATAACACTGCGGCCAACTTACTTCTGACAACGATCGGAGGACCGAAGGAGCTAACCGCT
TTTTTGCACAACATGGGGGATCATGTAACTCGCCTTGATCGTTGGGAACCGGAGCTGAATGAAGCCATAC
CAAACGACGAGCGTGACACCACGATGCCTGTAGCAATGGCAACAACGTTGCGCAAACTATTAACTGGCGA
ACTACTTACTCTAGCTTCCCGGCAACAATTAATAGACTGGATGGAGGCGGATAAAGTTGCAGGACCACTT
CTGCGCTCGGCCCTTCCGGCTGGCTGGTTTATTGCTGATAAATCTGGAGCCGGTGAGCGTGGGTCTCGCG
GTATCATTGCAGCACTGGGGCCAGATGGTAAGCCCTCCCGTATCGTAGTTATCTACACGACGGGGAGTCA
GGCAACTATGGATGAACGAAATAGACAGATCGCTGAGATAGGTGCCTCACTGATTAAGCATTGGTAACTG
TCAGACCAAGTTTACTCATATATACTTTAGATTGATTTAAAACTTCATTTTTAATTTAAAAGGATCTAGG
TGAAGATCCTTTTTGATAATCTCATGACCAAAATCCCTTAACGTGAGTTTTCGTTCCACTGAGCGTCAGA
CCCCGTAGAAAAGATCAAAGGATCTTCTTGAGATCCTTTTTTTCTGCGCGTAATCTGCTGCTTGCAAACA
AAAAAACCACCGCTACCAGCGGTGGTTTGTTTGCCGGATCAAGAGCTACCAACTCTTTTTCCGAAGGTAA
CTGGCTTCAGCAGAGCGCAGATACCAAATACTGTCCTTCTAGTGTAGCCGTAGTTAGGCCACCACTTCAA
GAACTCTGTAGCACCGCCTACATACCTCGCTCTGCTAATCCTGTTACCAGTGGCTGCTGCCAGTGGCGAT
AAGTCGTGTCTTACCGGGTTGGACTCAAGACGATAGTTACCGGATAAGGCGCAGCGGTCGGGCTGAACGG
GGGGTTCGTGCACACAGCCCAGCTTGGAGCGAACGACCTACACCGAACTGAGATACCTACAGCGTGAGCT
ATGAGAAAGCGCCACGCTTCCCGAAGGGAGAAAGGCGGACAGGTATCCGGTAAGCGGCAGGGTCGGAACA
GGAGAGCGCACGAGGGAGCTTCCAGGGGGAAACGCCTGGTATCTTTATAGTCCTGTCGGGTTTCGCCACC
TCTGACTTGAGCGTCGATTTTTGTGATGCTCGTCAGGGGGGCGGAGCCTATGGAAAAACGCCAGCAACGC
GGCCTTTTTACGGTTCCTGGCCTTTTGCTGGCCTTTTGCTCACATGTTCTTTCCTGCGTTATCCCCTGAT
TCTGTGGATAACCGTATTACCGCCTTTGAGTGAGCTGATACCGCTCGCCGCAGCCGAACGACCGAGCGCA
GCGAGTCAGTGAGCGAGGAAGCGGAAGAGCGCCTGATGCGGTATTTTCTCCTTACGCATCTGTGCGGTAT
TTCACACCGCATATGGTGCACTCTCAGTACAATCTGCTCTGATGCCGCATAGTTAAGCCAGTATACACTC
CGCTATCGCTACGTGACTGGGTCATGGCTGCGCCCCGACACCCGCCAACACCCGCTGACGCGCCCTGACG
GGCTTGTCTGCTCCCGGCATCCGCTTACAGACAAGCTGTGACCGTCTCCGGGAGCTGCATGTGTCAGAGG
TTTTCACCGTCATCACCGAAACGCGCGAGGCAGCTGCGGTAAAGCTCATCAGCGTGGTCGTGAAGCGATT
CACAGATGTCTGCCTGTTCATCCGCGTCCAGCTCGTTGAGTTTCTCCAGAAGCGTTAATGTCTGGCTTCT
GATAAAGCGGGCCATGTTAAGGGCGGTTTTTTCCTGTTTGGTCACTGATGCCTCCGTGTAAGGGGGATTT
CTGTTCATGGGGGTAATGATACCGATGAAACGAGAGAGGATGCTCACGATACGGGTTACTGATGATGAAC
ATGCCCGGTTACTGGAACGG
