>Addgene plasmid #18042 | pB1H2w2-12-C81S | addgene partial sequence | sequence record 23878 | M13_pUC_rev
CNAANCGNACGCGCAATGCAACCTCCCAATTCAAGGTGCGGACAACAACCCTTTGCAACAGCAATCATCA
CNANTNTACCGGTACCAAACGTCCTCAACCAAATTAACCAAATCTTTTCTCCAGAGGAGCAACGCAGCTT
ATTACAAGAAGCCATCGAAACCTGCAAGAATTTTGAAAAAACACAATTGTAAGTCTCGGCTCCAAGAAGG
AGATATACCCATG
[240 nt withheld, positions 224-463]
GCCGTTACCGCTATTGCTGAAGGTCGTGCGGCCGCGGACTACAAGGATGACGACGACAAGTTCCGGACCG
GCTCCAAGACCCCGCCGCACGGCACGGCGCGCCCATATGCTTGCCCTGTCGAGTCCTGCGATCGCCGCTT
TTCTCGCTCGGATGAGCTTACCCGCCATATCCGCATCCACACAGGCCAGAAGCCCTTCCNGTGTCGAATC
TGCATGCGTAACTTCAGTCGTAGTGACCACCTTACCACCCACATCCGCACCCACACCGGTTACGGCCATT
GAAATAAAGATAACAGCTCACAGGATTACGCTTTATTGACNTTTTGCAGGATTAGGTGNTTTAGACTTGC
TTNAGAATCTTGCGGTCTGAGTGCGTTATCTAATGAN
