>Addgene plasmid #18042 | pB1H2w2-12-C81S | addgene partial sequence | sequence record 38842 | F1ori-R 5'-AGGGAAGAAAGCGAAAGGAG-3'
[63 nt withheld, positions 1-63]
CCCATTCGCCATTCAGGCTGCGCAACTGTTGGGAAGGGCGATCGGTGCGGGCCTCTTCGCTATTACGCCA
GGATCTTCAGCGGAGCGGGACTTGTCGGCCTTTTTCTAGTCTCTAGAGGATCCTTATCTCGAGTTGTCGT
CGTCATCCTTGTAGTCCCCGGGCCCATATGGTTTGAAATTTAATGATGAACCAATGTTATAAGCAATATA
TTGAAGTACATTGATAACAACTGAGTTACCAAATTGTTTATATGCTTGGCTGGTTGACGGGTGGACTTTA
TAACTATCTGGGTAGCCCATTACTCTAGCACACTCTCTAGGGTGTAATTTCCGTGTCTTCCCGTTTACTA
AATATCCCCCTGTCTTAGCGAAAATGCCGCCACCATAAGCAGATAAGGTAATTGCAATGCCTCTTGTGCT
ATAAATTCGTTCTCCTTGCCCACCTTTTCCTACAATACCAAGTCGAACTGTTTTGGGGGTTGTTTGCTCA
ATTTCTTGGTTTGTCATTACCAAATCTTTTCTATCAA
